>Addgene plasmid #163353 | pMY-MCS-P2A-Ly6G | addgene full sequence | sequence record 322099 | Addgene NGS Result
CCCGAAAAGTGCCACCTGCATAATGAAAGACCCCACCTGTAGGTTTGGCAAGCTAGCTTAAGTAACGCCA
TTTTGCAAGGCATGGAAAAATACATAACTGAGAATAGAAAAGTTCAGATCAAGGTCAGGAACAGATGGAA
CAGCTGAATATGGGCCAAACAGGATATCTGTGGTAAGCAGTTCCTGCCCCGGCTCAGGGCCAAGAACAGA
TGGAACAGCTGAATATGGGCCAAACAGGATATCTGTGGTAAGCAGTTCCTGCCCCGGCTCAGGGCCAAGA
ACAGATGGTCCCCAGATGCGGTCCAGCCCTCAGCAGTTTCTAGAGAACCATCAGATGTTTCCAGGGTGCC
CCAAGGACCTGAAATGACCCTGTGCCTTATTTGAACTAACCAATCAGTTCGCTTCTCGCTTCTGTTCGCG
CGCTTCTGCTCCCCGAGCTCAATAAAAGAGCCCACAACCCCTCACTCGGCGCGCCAGTCCTCCGATTGAC
TGAGTCGCCCGGGTACCCGTATTCCCAATAAAGCCTCTTGCTGTTTGCATCCGAATCGTGGACTCGCTGA
TCCTTGGGAGGGTCTCCTCAGATTGATTGACTGCCCACCTCGGGGGTCTTTCATTTGGAGGTTCCACCGA
GATTTGGAGACCCCTGCCCAGGGACCACCGACCCCCCCGCCGGGAGGTAAGCTGGCCAGCGGTCGTTTCG
TGTCTGTCTCTGTCTTTGTGCGTGTTTGTGCCGGCATCTAATGTTTGCGCCTGCGTCTGTACTAGTTAGC
TAACTAGCTCTGTATCTGGCGGACCCGTGGTGGAACTGACGAGTTCGGAACACCCGGCCGCAACCCTGGG
AGACGTCCCAGGGACTTCGGGGGCCGTTTTTGTGGCCCGACCTGAGTCCAAAAATCCCGATCGTTTTGGA
CTCTTTGGTGCACCCCCCTAATAGGAGGGATATGTGGTTCTGGTAGGAGACGAGAACCTAAAACAGTTCC
CGCCTCCGTCTGAATTTTTGCTTTCGGTTTGGGACCGAAGCCGCGCCGCGCGTCTTGTCTGCTGCAGCAT
CGTTCTGTGTTGTCTCTGTCTGACTGTGTTTCTGTATTTGTCTGAAAATTAGGGCCAGACTGTTACCACT
CCCTTAAGTTTGACCTTAGGTCACTGGAAAGATGTCGAGCGGATCGCTCACAACCAGTCGGTAGATGTCA
AGAAGAGACGTTGGGTTACCTTCTGCTCTGCAGAATGGCCAACCTTTAACGTCGGATGGCCGCGAGACGG
CACCTTTAACCGAGACCTCATCACCCAGGTTAAGATCAAGGTCTTTTCACCTGGCCCGCATGGACACCCA
GACCAGGTCCCCTACATCGTGACCTGGGAAGCCTTGGCTTTTGACCCCCCTCCCTGGGTCAAGCCCTTTG
TACACCCTAAGCCTCCGCCTCCTCTTCCTCCATCCGCCCCGTCTCTCCCCCTTGAACCTCCTCGTTCGAC
CCCGCCTCGATCCTCCCTTTATCCAGCCCTCACTCCTTCTCTAGGCGCCCCCATATGGCCATATGAGATC
TTATATGGGGCACCCCCGCCCCTTGTAAACTTCCCTGACCCTGACATGACAAGAGTTACTAACAGCCCCT
CTCTCCAAGCTCACTTACAGGCTCTCTACTTAGTCCAGCACGAAGTCTGGAGACCTCTGGCGGCAGCCTA
CCAAGAACAACTGGACCGACCGGCCGGTGGTACCTCACCCTTACCGAGTCGGCGACACAGTGTGGGTCCG
CCGACACCAGACTAAGAACCTAGAACCTCGCTGGAAAGGACCTTACACAGTCCTGCTGACCACCCCCACC
GCCCTCAAAGTAGACGGCATCGCAGCTTGGATACACGCCGCCCACGTGAAGGCTGCCGACCCCGGGGGTG
GACCATCCTCTAGACTGCCGGATCTAGCTAGTTAATTAACTCCGTGGATCCGGTCGTGCGGCCGCACGGA
AACGCGTGGCCTGGCATGCCGCGACGTCGACGCCACAAACTTCAGCCTGCTGAGACAGGCTGGCGACGTG
GAAGAGAATCCTGGACCTATGGACACCTGTCATATCGCCAAGAGCTGCGTGCTGATCCTGCTGGTGGTTC
TGCTGTGTGCCGAGCGAGCACAGGGACTGGAGTGCTACAACTGTATCGGCGTGCCACCTGAGACAAGCTG
CAACACCACCACCTGTCCTTTCAGCGACGGCTTCTGTGTGGCCCTGGAAATCGAAGTGATCGTGGACAGC
CACCGCAGCAAAGTGAAGTCCAACCTGTGCCTGCCTATCTGCCCCACCACACTGGACAACACCGAGATCA
CAGGCAACGCCGTGAACGTGAAAACCTACTGCTGCAAAGAGGACCTCTGCAACGCCGCTGTTCCAACAGG
CGGAAGCTCTTGGACAATGGCTGGCGTGCTGCTGTTCAGCCTGGTGTCTGTTCTGCTGCAGACCTTCCTG
TGACCTGCAGGTTTCTGAAGCTTGAGTACATCGATTGCATTGGGTCGATCGACCGGGCCGCCAGCACAGT
GGTCGATCGAGGGGGGGCCCGCGATTAGTCCAATTTGTTAAAGACAGGATATCAGTGGTCCAGGCTCTAG
TTTTGACTCAACAATATCACCAGCTGAAGCCTATAGAGTACGAGCCATAGATAGAATAAAAGATTTTATT
TAGTCTCCAGAAAAAGGGGGGAATGAAAGACCCCACCTGTAGGTTTGGCAAGCTAGCTTAAGTAACGCCA
TTTTGCAAGGCATGGAAAATACATAACTGAGAATAGAGAAGTTCAGATCAAGGTTAGGAACAGAGAGACA
GCAGAATATGGGCCAAACAGGATATCTGTGGTAAGCAGTTCCTGCCCCGGCTCAGGGCCAAGAACAGTTG
GAACAGCAGAATATGGGCCAAACAGGATATCTGTGGTAAGCAGTTCCTGCCCCGGCTCAGGGCCAAGAAC
AGATGGTCCCCAGATGCGGTCCCGCCCTCAGCAGTTTCTAGAGAACCATCAGATGTTTCCAGGGTGCCCC
AAGGACCTGAAATGACCCTGTGCCTTATTTGAACTAACCAATCAGTTCGCTTCTCGCTTCTGTTCGCGCG
CTTCTGCTCCCCGAGCTCAATAAAAGAGCCCACAACCCCTCACTCGGCGCGCCAGTCCTCCGATAGACTG
CGTCGCCCGGGTACCCGTGTATCCAATAAACCCTCTTGCAGTTGCATCCGACTTGTGGTCTCGCTGTTCC
TTGGGAGGGTCTCCTCTGAGTGATTGACTACCCGTCAGCGGGGGTCTTTCACATGCAGCATGTATCAAAA
TTAATTTGGTTTTTTTTCTTAAGTATTTACATTAAATGGCCATAGTTGCATTAATGAATCGGCCAACGCG
CGGGGAGAGGCGGTTTGCGTATTGGGCGCTCTTCCGCTTCCTCGCTCACTGACTCGCTGCGCTCGGTCGT
TCGGCTGCGGCGAGCGGTATCAGCTCACTCAAAGGCGGTAATACGGTTATCCACAGAATCAGGGGATAAC
GCAGGAAAGAACATGTGAGCAAAAGGCCAGCAAAAGGCCAGGAACCGTAAAAAGGCCGCGTTGCTGGCGT
TTTTCCATAGGCTCCGCACCCCTGACGAGCATCACAAAAATCGACGCTCAAGTCAGAGGTGGCGAAACCC
GACAGGACTATAAAGATACCAGGCGTTTCCCCCTGGAAGCTCCCTCGTGCGCTCTCCTGTTCCGACCCTG
CCGCTTACCGGATACCTGTCCGCCTTTCTCCCTTCGGGAAGCGTGGCGCTTTCTCATAGCTCACGCTGTA
GGTATCTCAGTTCGGTGTAGGTCGTTCGCTCCAAGCTGGGCTGTGTGCACGAACCCCCCGTTCAGCCCGA
CCGCTGCGCCTTATCCGGTAACTATCGTCTTGAGTCCAACCCGGTAAGACACGACTTATCGCCACTGGCA
GCAGCCACTGGTAACAGGATTAGCAGAGCGAGGTATGTAGGCGGTGCTACAGAGTTCTTGAAGTGGTGGC
CTAACTACGGCTACACTAGAAGAACAGTATTTGGTATCTGCGCTCTGCTGAAGCCAGTTACCTTCGGAAA
AAGAGTTGGTAGCTCTTGATCCGGCAAACAAACCACCGCTGGTAGCGGTGGTTTTTTTGTTTGCAAGCAG
CAGATTACGCGCAGAAAAAAAGGATCTCAAGAAGATCCTTTGATCTTTTCTACGGGGTCTGACGCTCAGT
GGAACGAAAACTCACGTTAAGGGATTTTGGTCATGAGATTATCAAAAAGGATCTTCACCTAGATCCTTTT
GCGGCCGGCCGCAAATCAATCTAAAGTATATATGAGTAAACTTGGTCTGACAGTTACCAATGCTTAATCA
GTGAGGCACCTATCTCAGCGATCTGTCTATTTCGTTCATCCATAGTTGCCTGACTCCCCGTCGTGTAGAT
AACTACGATACGGGAGGGCTTACCATCTGGCCCCAGTGCTGCAATGATACCGCGAGACCCACGCTCACCG
GCTCCAGATTTATCAGCAATAAACCAGCCAGCCGGAAGGGCCGAGCGCAGAAGTGGTCCTGCAACTTTAT
CCGCCTCCATCCAGTCTATTAATTGTTGCCGGGAAGCTAGAGTAAGTAGTTCGCCAGTTAATAGTTTGCG
CAACGTTGTTGCCATTGCTACAGGCATCGTGGTGTCACGCTCGTCGTTTGGTATGGCTTCATTCAGCTCC
GGTTCCCAACGATCAAGGCGAGTTACATGATCCCCCATGTTGTGCAAAAAAGCGGTTAGCTCCTTCGGTC
CTCCGATCGTTGTCAGAAGTAAGTTGGCCGCAGTGTTATCACTCATGGTTATGGCAGCACTGCATAATTC
TCTTACTGTCATGCCATCCGTAAGATGCTTTTCTGTGACTGGTGAGTACTCAACCAAGTCATTCTGAGAA
TAGTGTATGCGGCGACCGAGTTGCTCTTGCCCGGCGTCAATACGGGATAATACCGCGCCACATAGCAGAA
CTTTAAAAGTGCTCATCATTGGAAAACGTTCTTCGGGGCGAAAACTCTCAAGGATCTTACCGCTGTTGAG
ATCCAGTTCGATGTAACCCACTCGTGCACCCAACTGATCTTCAGCATCTTTTACTTTCACCAGCGTTTCT
GGGTGAGCAAAAACAGGAAGGCAAAATGCCGCAAAAAAGGGAATAAGGGCGACACGGAAATGTTGAATAC
TCATACTCTTCCTTTTTCAATATTATTGAAGCATTTATCAGGGTTATTGTCTCATGAGCGGATACATATT
TGAATGTATTTAGAAAAATAAACAAATAGGGGTTCCGCGCACATTTC
Features (pLannotate 1.2.2; 11 found; start..end, strand, type, name):
     22..615     +  LTR            LTR: long terminal repeat from Moloney murine leukemia virus
    746..1044    +  misc_feature   MMLV Ψ (fragment): packaging signal of Moloney murine leukemia virus (MMLV)
   1103..1519    +  CDS            gag (truncated): truncated Moloney murine leukemia virus (MMLV) gag gene lacking the start codon
   1529..1907    +  misc_feature   pol region: Moloney murine leukemia virus (MMLV) pol region containing the splice acceptor site
   2049..2450    +  CDS            Ly6g: LY6G_MOUSE - Experimental evidence at transcript level: Swiss-Prot protein existence level 2. From Mus musculus (Mouse).
   2542..2640    +  CDS            env (fragment): murine leukemia virus gPr80 envelope polyprotein precursor; env; proteolytically cleaved into gp70SU and p15TM subunits
   2682..3271    +  LTR            LTR: long terminal repeat from Moloney murine leukemia virus
   3337..3389    -  CDS            lacI (fragment): lac repressor; lacI; The lac repressor binds to the lac operator to inhibit transcription in E. coli. This inhibition can be relieved by adding lactose or isopropyl-β-D-thiogalactopyranoside (IPTG).
   3572..4160    -  rep_origin     ori: high-copy-number ColE1/pMB1/pBR322/pUC origin of replication
   4324..5184    -  CDS            AmpR: β-lactamase; bla; confers resistance to ampicillin, carbenicillin, and related antibiotics
   5185..5289    -  promoter       AmpR promoter: bla
