[The description below was written by a language model from this plasmid's Addgene catalogue record and pLannotate feature annotations shown in this document.]
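Description:
pMY-MCS-P2A-Ly6G is an empty gammaretroviral backbone of about 5.3 kb, built on the pMY vector and intended for expressing a gene of interest in mammalian cells together with a surface marker. It is propagated in E. coli as a high-copy plasmid through a ColE1/pUC-type origin and selected with ampicillin via the β-lactamase gene and its own promoter. The use of a recombination-deficient bacterial strain is consistent with the presence of two directly repeated LTRs. A short lacI fragment near the origin appears to be a backbone remnant with no functional role.

The viral portion is flanked by two Moloney murine leukemia virus long terminal repeats. Downstream of the 5' LTR lie the Ψ packaging signal, a truncated gag segment lacking its start codon, and a pol-derived region carrying a splice acceptor. Together these elements support packaging of the genomic RNA and efficient expression of the downstream cassette. No separate internal promoter is annotated, so transcription is presumably driven from the 5' LTR. The payload region contains a multiple cloning site followed by a P2A sequence and the mouse Ly6g coding sequence. The MCS and P2A are described in the catalogue entry but not individually annotated in the feature table. A small env fragment sits before the 3' LTR.

A gene cloned in frame into the MCS is translated as a single open reading frame with Ly6G. Ribosome skipping at P2A then yields two separate proteins, so surface Ly6G reports transduction and can serve to identify or sort transduced cells. The plasmid lacks functional gag, pol and env genes, so these must be supplied in trans for virus production. The associated work describes a retroviral toolbox for overexpression and genetic perturbation in primary lymphocytes.
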