Addgene plasmid #163353: pMY-MCS-P2A-Ly6G
Purpose: (Empty Backbone) Retroviral backbone for in-frame cloning of a gene of interest and a P2A separated Ly6G surface marker
Depositing lab: Louis Ates & Teunis Geijtenbeek. Depositing organization: Academic Medical Center, University of Amsterdam. Publication: An optimized retroviral toolbox for overexpression and genetic perturbation of primary lymphocytes. van der Donk LEH, van der Spek J, van Duivenvoorde T, Ten Brink MS, Geijtenbeek TBH, Kuijl CP, van Heijst JWJ, Ates LS. Biol Open. 2022 Feb 15;11(2):bio059032. doi: 10.1242/bio.059032. Epub 2022 Mar 1. PubMed 35229875.
Backbone
  Vector backbone: pMY
  Vector type: Mammalian Expression, Retroviral
Growth in bacteria
  Bacterial resistance: Ampicillin, 100 μg/mL
  Growth temperature: 37°C
  Growth strain: NEB Stable
  Copy number: High Copy
Gene/Insert
  Gene/Insert name: None
Terms and licenses: Academic/Nonprofit Terms; Industry Terms: Not Available to Industry
Depositor comments: Please visit https://www.biorxiv.org/content/10.1101/2021.01.08.425881v1 for bioRxiv preprint.
How to cite: pMY-MCS-P2A-Ly6G was a gift from Louis Ates & Teunis Geijtenbeek (Addgene plasmid # 163353 ; http://n2t.net/addgene:163353 ; RRID:Addgene_163353)
